Addgene plasmid #234273: 8061-E36
Purpose: Gateway ORF Entry clone of mouse Smad6 with stop codon (for native or N-terminal fusions)
Depositing lab: Dominic Esposito. Depositing organization: Frederick National Laboratory.
Backbone
  Vector backbone: pDonr-253
  Backbone size w/o insert (bp): 3155
  Vector type: Gateway Entry Clone
Growth in bacteria
  Bacterial resistance: Spectinomycin, 50 μg/mL
  Growth temperature: 37°C
  Growth strain: DH5alpha
  Copy number: High Copy
Gene/Insert
  Gene/Insert name: Smad6
  Species: M. musculus (mouse)
  Insert size (bp): 1566
  Entrez Gene: Smad6 (a.k.a. Madh6, b2b390Clo)
  Cloning method: Gateway Cloning
  Sequencing primers: 5′ M13F 23-mer (5'-CCCAGTCACGACGTTGTAAAACG); 3′ attLR 23-mer (5'-TAACATCAGAGATTTTGAGACAC)
Terms and licenses: Academic/Nonprofit Terms; Industry Terms: Not Available to Industry
Depositor comments: This gene contains 1 amino acid mutation from the RefSeq sequence. However, the C57Bl mouse genomic sequence matches the sequence here, suggesting the mutation is likely a SNP
How to cite: 8061-E36 was a gift from Dominic Esposito (Addgene plasmid # 234273 ; http://n2t.net/addgene:234273 ; RRID:Addgene_234273)
