[The description below was written by a language model from this plasmid's Addgene catalogue record and pLannotate feature annotations shown in this document.]
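Description:
8061-E36 is a Gateway entry clone built in the pDonr-253 backbone that carries the mouse Smad6 open reading frame for recombinational transfer into destination vectors. It is a bacterial cloning plasmid only. It replicates in E. coli from a high-copy ColE1/pUC-type origin and is selected with spectinomycin through the aadA (SmR) aminoglycoside adenylyltransferase gene. The sequenced record is 4,697 nt. The annotation also picks up an incP oriT and short fragments of traJ, a gentamicin resistance gene, an integron Pc promoter, lacI, lacZα and the pUC polylinker. These appear to be backbone remnants rather than functional payload. The rrnB T1 and T2 terminators lie upstream of the cloning region, where such elements normally insulate an insert from read-through transcription.

The Smad6 coding sequence is flanked by two oppositely oriented attL recombination sites, both labelled attL3 by the annotation software. These sites allow an LR Clonase reaction to move the ORF into any compatible expression vector. The ORF retains its stop codon, so it suits expression of the native protein or N-terminal fusions but not C-terminal tags. A partial match to a TEV protease site is annotated just upstream of the ORF. A T7 promoter sits outside the downstream att site, pointing back toward the insert, and the entry clone has no promoter positioned to express Smad6. Smad6 is an inhibitory Smad that negatively regulates TGF-β/BMP superfamily signalling. The depositor notes one amino acid difference from RefSeq that matches the C57Bl genomic sequence and is therefore probably a natural polymorphism.
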