Features (pLannotate 1.2.2; 17 found; start..end, strand, type, name):
    121..213     +  CDS            lacI (fragment): lac repressor; lacI; The lac repressor binds to the lac operator to inhibit transcription in E. coli. This inhibition can be relieved by adding lactose or isopropyl-β-D-thiogalactopyranoside (IPTG).
    268..295     -  terminator     rrnB T2 terminator: transcription terminator T2 from the E. coli rrnB gene
    427..470     +  terminator     rrnB T1 terminator: Escherichia coli rrnB; transcription terminator T1 from the E. coli rrnB gene
    517..553     -  CDS            lacZα (fragment): LacZα fragment of β-galactosidase; lacZ fragment
    570..665     +  protein_bind   attL3: mutant version of attL; recombination site for the Gateway® LR reaction LR Clonase™
    668..684     +  CDS            TEV site (fragment): tobacco etch virus (TEV) protease recognition and cleavage site
    692..2176    +  CDS            Smad6: SMAD6_MOUSE - Also known as Madh6, Madh7, Msmad6. Experimental evidence at protein level: Swiss-Prot protein existence level 1. Transforming growth factor-beta superfamily receptors signaling occurs through the Smad family of intracellular mediators. SMAD6 is an inhibitory Smad (i-Smad) that negatively regulates signaling downstream of type I transforming growth factor-beta (By similarity). Acts as a mediator of TGF-beta and BMP anti-inflammatory activities. Suppresses IL1R-TLR signaling through its direct interaction with PEL1, preventing NF-kappa-B activation, nuclear transport and NF-kappa-
   2181..2276    -  protein_bind   attL3: mutant version of attL; recombination site for the Gateway® LR reaction LR Clonase™
   2295..2313    -  promoter       T7 promoter: promoter for bacteriophage T7 RNA polymerase
   2503..2526    +  promoter       Pc promoter (fragment): intI1 (promoter lies within the coding sequence); class 1 integron promoter
   2702..2758    +  CDS            GmR (fragment): gentamycin acetyltransferase; aacC1; confers resistance to gentamycin
   2765..3556    +  CDS            SmR: aminoglycoside adenylyltransferase (Murphy, 1985); aadA; confers resistance to spectinomycin and streptomycin
   3560..3597    -  misc_feature   MCS (fragment): pUC18/19 multiple cloning site
   3600..3645    -  CDS            traJ (fragment): oriT-recognizing protein; traJ
   3678..3787    -  oriT           oriT: incP origin of transfer
   3924..3961    +  misc_feature   MCS (fragment): pUC18/19 multiple cloning site
   4047..4635    +  rep_origin     ori: high-copy-number ColE1/pMB1/pBR322/pUC origin of replication
>Addgene plasmid #234273 | 8061-E36 | addgene full sequence | sequence record 469783 | Addgene NGS Result
CTTTCCTGCGTTATCCCCTGATTCTGTGGATAACCGTATTACCGCCTTTGAGTGAGCTGATACCGCTCGC
CGCAGCCGAACGACCGAGCGCAGCGAGTCAGTGAGCGAGGAAGCGGAAGAGCGCCCAATACGCAAACCGC
CTCTCCCCGCGCGTTGGCCGATTCATTAATGCAGCTGGCACGACAGGTTTCCCGACTGGAAAGCGGGCAG
TGAGCGCAACGCAATTAATACGCGTACCGCTAGCCAGGAAGAGTTTGTAGAAACGCAAAAAGGCCATCCG
TCAGGATGGCCTTCTGCTTAGTTTGATGCCTGGCAGTTTATGGCGGGCGTCCTGCCCGCCACCCTCCGGG
CCGTTGCTTCACAACGTTCAAATCCGCTCCCGGCGGATTTGTCCTACTCAGGAGAGCGTTCACCGACAAA
CAACAGATAAAACGAAAGGCCCAGTCTTCCGACTGAGCCTTTCGTTTTATTTGATGCCTGGCAGTTCCCT
ACTCTCGCGTTAACGCTAGCATGGATGTTTTCCCAGTCACGACGTTGTAAAACGACGGCCAGTCTTAAGC
TCGGGCCCCAAATAATGATTTTATTTTGACTGATAGTGACCTGTTCGTTGCAACAAATTGATGAGCAATG
CTTTTTTATAATGCCAACTTTGTACAAAAAAGTTGGCGAAAACCTGTACTTCCAAGGCACCATGTTCAGG
TCTAAACGCTCGGGGCTGGTGCGGCGACTTTGGCGAAGTCGTGTGGTCCCTGATCGGGAGGAAGGCAGCG
GCGGCGGCGGTGGTGTCGACGAGGATGGGAGCCTGGGCAGCCGAGCTGAGCCTGCCCCGCGGGCACGAGA
GGGCGGAGGCTGCAGCCGCTCCGAAGTCCGCTCGGTAGCCCCGCGGCGGCCCCGGGACGCGGTGGGACCG
CGAGGCGCCGCGATCGCGGGCAGGCGCCGGCGCACAGGGGGCCTCCCGAGGCCCGTGTCGGAGTCGGGGG
CCGGGGCTGGGGGCTCCCCGCTGGATGTGGCGGAGCCTGGAGGCCCAGGCTGGCTGCCTGAGAGTGACTG
CGAGACGGTGACCTGCTGTCTCTTCTCCGAACGGGACGCAGCAGGCGCGCCCCGGGACTCTGGCGATCCC
CAAGCCAGACAGTCCCCGGAGCCGGAGGAGGGCGGCGGGCCTCGGAGTCGCGAAGCCCGCTCGCGACTGC
TGCTTCTGGAGCAGGAGCTCAAGACGGTCACGTACTCGCTGCTCAAGAGGCTCAAGGAGCGTTCGCTGGA
CACGCTGTTGGAGGCTGTGGAGTCCCGAGGCGGCGTACCGGGCGGCTGCGTGCTGGTGCCGCGCGCCGAC
CTCCGCTTGGGCGGCCAGCCCGCGCCACCGCAGCTGCTGCTCGGCCGCCTCTTCCGCTGGCCAGACCTGC
AGCACGCAGTGGAGCTGAAACCCCTGTGCGGCTGCCACAGCTTTACCGCCGCCGCCGACGGGCCCACGGT
GTGTTGCAACCCCTACCACTTCAGCCGGCTCTGCGGGCCAGAATCACCGCCGCCCCCCTATTCTCGGCTG
TCTCCTCCTGACCAGTACAAGCCACTGGATCTGTCCGATTCTACATTGTCTTACACTGAAACCGAGGCCA
CCAACTCCCTCATCACTGCTCCGGGTGAATTCTCAGATGCCAGCATGTCTCCGGATGCCACCAAGCCGAG
CCACTGGTGCAGCGTGGCGTACTGGGAGCACCGGACACGCGTGGGCCGCCTCTATGCGGTGTACGACCAG
GCTGTCAGCATCTTCTACGACCTACCTCAGGGCAGCGGCTTCTGCCTGGGCCAGCTCAACCTGGAGCAGC
GCAGTGAGTCGGTGCGGCGCACGCGCAGCAAGATCGGTTTTGGCATACTGCTCAGCAAGGAGCCAGACGG
CGTGTGGGCCTACAACCGGGGCGAGCACCCCATCTTCGTCAACTCCCCGACGCTGGATGCGCCCGGAGGC
CGCGCCCTGGTCGTGCGCAAGGTGCCACCGGGTTACTCCATCAAGGTGTTCGACTTTGAGCGCTCATGGC
TGCTGCAGCACGCAGACGCCGCTCACGGCCCCTACGACCCGCACAGTGTGCGCATCAGCTTCGCCAAGGG
CTGGGGACCCTGCTACTCACGACAGTTCATCACCTCCTGCCCCTGTTGGCTGGAGATCCTACTCAACAAC
CACAGATAATCAACTTTCTTGTACAAAGTTGGCATTATAAGAAAGCATTGCTTATCAATTTGTTGCAACG
AACAGGTCACTATCAGTCAAAATAAAATCATTATTTGCCATCCAGCTGATATCCCCTATAGTGAGTCGTA
TTACATGGTCATAGCTGTTTCCTGGCAGCTCTGGCCCGTGTCTCAAAATCTCTGATGTTACATTGCACAA
GATAAAAATATATCATCATGCCTCCTCTAGACCAGCCAGGACAGAAATGCCTCGACTTCGCTGCTACCCA
AGGTTGCCGGGTGACGCACACCGTGGAAACGGATGAAGGCACGAACCCAGTGGACATAAGCCTGTTCGGT
TCGTAAGCTGTAATGCAAGTAGCGTATGCGCTCACGCAACTGGTCCAGAACCTTGACCGAACGCAGCGGT
GGTAACGGCGCAGTGGCGGTTTTCATGGCTTGTTATGACTGTTTTTTTGGGGTACAGTCTATGCCTCGGG
CATCCAAGCAGCAAGCGCGTTACGCCGTGGGTCGATGTTTGATGTTATGGAGCAGCAACGATGTTACGCA
GCAGGGCAGTCGCCCTAAAACAAAGTTAAACATTATGAGGGAAGCGGTGATCGCCGAAGTATCGACTCAA
CTATCAGAGGTAGTTGGCGTCATCGAGCGCCATCTCGAACCGACGTTGCTGGCCGTACATTTGTACGGCT
CCGCAGTGGATGGCGGCCTGAAGCCACACAGTGATATTGATTTGCTGGTTACGGTGACCGTAAGGCTTGA
TGAAACAACGCGGCGAGCTTTGATCAACGACCTTTTGGAAACTTCGGCTTCCCCTGGAGAGAGCGAGATT
CTCCGCGCTGTAGAAGTCACCATTGTTGTGCACGACGACATCATTCCGTGGCGTTATCCAGCTAAGCGCG
AACTGCAATTTGGAGAATGGCAGCGCAATGACATTCTTGCAGGTATCTTCGAGCCAGCCACGATCGACAT
TGATCTGGCTATCTTGCTGACAAAAGCAAGAGAACATAGCGTTGCCTTGGTAGGTCCAGCGGCGGAGGAA
CTCTTTGATCCGGTTCCTGAACAGGATCTATTTGAGGCGCTAAATGAAACCTTAACGCTATGGAACTCGC
CGCCCGACTGGGCTGGCGATGAGCGAAATGTAGTGCTTACGTTGTCCCGCATTTGGTACAGCGCAGTAAC
CGGCAAAATCGCGCCGAAGGATGTCGCTGCCGACTGGGCAATGGAGCGCCTGCCGGCCCAGTATCAGCCC
GTCATACTTGAAGCTAGACAGGCTTATCTTGGACAAGAAGAAGATCGCTTGGCCTCGCGCGCAGATCAGT
TGGAAGAATTTGTCCACTACGTGAAAGGCGAGATCACCAAGGTAGTCGGCAAATAACCCTCGACTCTAGA
GGATCCCCGGGTACCGAGCTCGAATTCCGTGATAGGTGGGCTGCCCTTCCTGGTTGGCTTGGTTTCATCA
GCCATCCGCTTGCCCTCATCTGTTACGCCGGCGGTAGCCGGCCAGCCTCGCAGAGCAGGATTCCCGTTGA
GCACCGCCAGGTGCGAATAAGGGACAGTGAAGAAGGAACACCCGCTCGCGGGTGGGCCTACTTCACCTAT
CCTGCCCGGCTGACGCCGTTGGATACACCAAGGAAAGTCTACACGAACCCTTTGGCAAAATCCTGTATAT
CGTGCGAAAAAGGATGGATATACCGAAAAAATCGCTATAATGACCCCGAAGCAGGGTTATGCAGCGGAAA
ACGGAATTCGAGCTCGGTACCCGGGGATCCTCTAGAGTCGAGCCACCCATGACCAAAATCCCTTAACGTG
AGTTACGCGTCGTTCCACTGAGCGTCAGACCCCGTAGAAAAGATCAAAGGATCTTCTTGAGATCCTTTTT
TTCTGCGCGTAATCTGCTGCTTGCAAACAAAAAAACCACCGCTACCAGCGGTGGTTTGTTTGCCGGATCA
AGAGCTACCAACTCTTTTTCCGAAGGTAACTGGCTTCAGCAGAGCGCAGATACCAAATACTGTTCTTCTA
GTGTAGCCGTAGTTAGGCCACCACTTCAAGAACTCTGTAGCACCGCCTACATACCTCGCTCTGCTAATCC
TGTTACCAGTGGCTGCTGCCAGTGGCGATAAGTCGTGTCTTACCGGGTTGGACTCAAGACGATAGTTACC
GGATAAGGCGCAGCGGTCGGGCTGAACGGGGGGTTCGTGCACACAGCCCAGCTTGGAGCGAACGACCTAC
ACCGAACTGAGATACCTACAGCGTGAGCTATGAGAAAGCGCCACGCTTCCCGAAGGGAGAAAGGCGGACA
GGTATCCGGTAAGCGGCAGGGTCGGAACAGGAGAGCGCACGAGGGAGCTTCCAGGGGGAAACGCCTGGTA
TCTTTATAGTCCTGTCGGGTTTCGCCACCTCTGACTTGAGCGTCGATTTTTGTGATGCTCGTCAGGGGGG
CGGAGCCTATGGAAAAACGCCAGCAACGCGGCCTTTTTACGGTTCCTGGCCTTTTGCTGGCCTTTTGCTC
ACATGTT
